LOCUS       Exported 6286 bp ds-DNA circular SYN 12-MAY-2021
DEFINITION  Cell body-targeted GCaMP6f, under synapsin promoter: GCaMP6f
            followed by a linker, and the EE-RR coiled-coil motif
            (GCaMP6f-27-EE-RR). As bright as conventional GCaMP6f..
ACCESSION   .
VERSION     .
KEYWORDS    pAAV-Syn-SomaGCaMP6f2
SOURCE      synthetic DNA construct
  ORGANISM  synthetic DNA construct
REFERENCE   1 (bases 1 to 6286)
  AUTHORS   Shemesh OA, Linghu C, Piatkevich KD, Goodwin D, Celiker OT, Gritton
            HJ, Romano MF, Gao R, Yu CJ, Tseng HA, Bensussen S, Narayan S, Yang
            CT, Freifeld L, Siciliano CA, Gupta I, Wang J, Pak N, Yoon YG,
            Ullmann JFP, Guner-Ataman B, Noamany H, Sheinkopf ZR, Park WM, Asano
            S, Keating AE, Trimmer JS, Reimer J, Tolias AS, Bear MF, Tye KM, Han
            X, Ahrens MB, Boyden ES
  TITLE     Precision Calcium Imaging of Dense Neural Populations via a
            Cell-Body-Targeted Calcium Indicator.
  JOURNAL   Neuron. 2020 Jun 26. pii: S0896-6273(20)30398-6. doi:
            10.1016/j.neuron.2020.05.029.
  PUBMED    32592656
REFERENCE   2 (bases 1 to 6286)
  AUTHORS   .
  TITLE     Direct Submission
  JOURNAL   Exported May 12, 2021 from SnapGene Server 1.1.58
            http://www.snapgene.com
FEATURES             Location/Qualifiers
     source          1..6286
                     /organism="synthetic DNA construct"
                     /mol_type="other DNA"
     repeat_region   58..187
                     /label=AAV2 ITR (alternate)
                     /note="Functional equivalent of wild-type AAV2 ITR"
     polyA_signal    243..291
                     /note="synthetic polyadenylation signal"
     misc_feature    305..396
                     /label=pause site
                     /note="RNA polymerase II transcriptional pause signal from
                     the human alpha-2 globin gene"
     primer_bind     345..364
                     /label=RVprimer3
                     /note="pGL3 vector, forward primer"
     promoter        432..879
                     /label=hSyn promoter
                     /note="human synapsin I promoter; confers neuron-specific
                     expression (Kugler et al., 2003)"
     regulatory      888..897
                     /regulatory_class="other"
                     /note="vertebrate consensus sequence for strong initiation
                     of translation (Kozak, 1987)"
     CDS             894..2243
                     /codon_start=1
                     /product="improved fluorescent protein-based calcium sensor
                     (Chen et al., 2013)"
                     /label=GCaMP6f
                     /translation="MGSHHHHHHGMASMTGGQQMGRDLYDDDDKDLATMVDSSRRKWNK
                     TGHAVRAIGRLSSLENVYIKADKQKNGIKANFKIRHNIEDGGVQLAYHYQQNTPIGDGP
                     VLLPDNHYLSVQSKLSKDPNEKRDHMVLLEFVTAAGITLGMDELYKGGTGGSMVSKGEE
                     LFTGVVPILVELDGDVNGHKFSVSGEGEGDATYGKLTLKFICTTGKLPVPWPTLVTTLT
                     YGVQCFSRYPDHMKQHDFFKSAMPEGYIQERTIFFKDDGNYKTRAEVKFEGDTLVNRIE
                     LKGIDFKEDGNILGHKLEYNLPDQLTEEQIAEFKEEFSLFDKDGDGTITTKELGTVMRS
                     LGQNPTEAELQDMINEVDADGDGTIDFPEFLTMMARKMKYRDTEEEIREAFGVFDKDGN
                     GYISAAELRHVMTNLGEKLTDEEVDEMIREADIDGDGQVNYEEFVQMMTAK"
     regulatory      990..999
                     /regulatory_class="other"
                     /note="vertebrate consensus sequence for strong initiation
                     of translation (Kozak, 1987)"
     primer_bind     1280..1301
                     /label=EGFP-C
                     /note="EGFP, forward primer"
     primer_bind     complement(1407..1428)
                     /label=EGFP-N
                     /note="EGFP, reverse primer"
     primer_bind     complement(1668..1687)
                     /label=EXFP-R
                     /note="For distinguishing EGFP variants, reverse primer"
     misc_feature    2622..3210
                     /label=WPRE
                     /note="woodchuck hepatitis virus posttranscriptional
                     regulatory element"
     primer_bind     complement(2675..2695)
                     /label=WPRE-R
                     /note="WPRE, reverse primer"
     CDS             complement(3093..3104)
                     /codon_start=1
                     /product="Factor Xa recognition and cleavage site"
                     /label=Factor Xa site
                     /translation="IEGR"
     primer_bind     complement(3243..3260)
                     /label=BGH-rev
                     /note="Bovine growth hormone terminator, reverse primer.
                     Also called BGH reverse"
     polyA_signal    3249..3456
                     /label=bGH poly(A) signal
                     /note="bovine growth hormone polyadenylation signal"
     repeat_region   3465..3594
                     /label=AAV2 ITR
     primer_bind     complement(3613..3630)
                     /label=M13 Forward
                     /note="In lacZ gene. Also called M13-F20 or M13 (-21)
                     Forward"
     primer_bind     complement(3613..3629)
                     /label=M13 fwd
                     /note="common sequencing primer, one of multiple similar
                     variants"
     primer_bind     complement(3622..3644)
                     /label=M13/pUC Forward
                     /note="In lacZ gene"
     rep_origin      3771..4226
                     /direction=RIGHT
                     /label=f1 ori
                     /note="f1 bacteriophage origin of replication; arrow
                     indicates direction of (+) strand synthesis"
     primer_bind     complement(3858..3877)
                     /label=F1ori-R
                     /note="F1 origin, reverse primer"
     primer_bind     4068..4089
                     /label=F1ori-F
                     /note="F1 origin, forward primer"
     primer_bind     complement(4293..4312)
                     /label=pRS-marker
                     /note="pRS vectors, use to sequence yeast selectable
                     marker"
     primer_bind     4412..4434
                     /label=pGEX 3'
                     /note="pGEX vectors, reverse primer"
     primer_bind     complement(4472..4490)
                     /label=pBRforEco
                     /note="pBR322 vectors, upsteam of EcoRI site, forward
                     primer"
     promoter        4558..4662
                     /gene="bla"
                     /label=AmpR promoter
     CDS             4663..5523
                     /codon_start=1
                     /gene="bla"
                     /product="beta-lactamase"
                     /label=AmpR
                     /note="confers resistance to ampicillin, carbenicillin, and
                     related antibiotics"
                     /translation="MSIQHFRVALIPFFAAFCLPVFAHPETLVKVKDAEDQLGARVGYI
                     ELDLNSGKILESFRPEERFPMMSTFKVLLCGAVLSRIDAGQEQLGRRIHYSQNDLVEYS
                     PVTEKHLTDGMTVRELCSAAITMSDNTAANLLLTTIGGPKELTAFLHNMGDHVTRLDRW
                     EPELNEAIPNDERDTTMPVAMATTLRKLLTGELLTLASRQQLIDWMEADKVAGPLLRSA
                     LPAGWFIADKSGAGERGSRGIIAALGPDGKPSRIVVIYTTGSQATMDERNRQIAEIGAS
                     LIKHW"
     primer_bind     complement(4881..4900)
                     /label=Amp-R
                     /note="Ampicillin resistance gene, reverse primer"
     rep_origin      5694..6282
                     /direction=RIGHT
                     /label=ori
                     /note="high-copy-number ColE1/pMB1/pBR322/pUC origin of
                     replication"
     primer_bind     6183..6202
                     /label=pBR322ori-F
                     /note="pBR322 origin, forward primer"
ORIGIN
        1 ccagcaacgc ggccttttta cggttcctgg ccttttgctg gccttttgct cacatgtcct
       61 gcaggcagct gcgcgctcgc tcgctcactg aggccgcccg ggcgtcgggc gacctttggt
      121 cgcccggcct cagtgagcga gcgagcgcgc agagagggag tggccaactc catcactagg
      181 ggttcctgcg gccgcacgcg ttctagaaat attaaggtac gggaggtact tggagcggcc
      241 gcaataaaat atctttattt tcattacatc tgtgtgttgg ttttttgtgt gaatcgatag
      301 tactaacata cgctctccat caaaacaaaa cgaaacaaaa caaactagca aaataggctg
      361 tccccagtgc aagtgcaggt gccagaacat ttctctattc tagactcgag ctgcagaggg
      421 ccctgcgtat gagtgcaagt gggttttagg accaggatga ggcggggtgg gggtgcctac
      481 ctgacgaccg accccgaccc actggacaag cacccaaccc ccattcccca aattgcgcat
      541 cccctatcag agagggggag gggaaacagg atgcggcgag gcgcgtgcgc actgccagct
      601 tcagcaccgc ggacagtgcc ttcgcccccg cctggcggcg cgcgccaccg ccgcctcagc
      661 actgaaggcg cgctgacgtc actcgccggt cccccgcaaa ctccccttcc cggccacctt
      721 ggtcgcgtcc gcgccgccgc cggcccagcc ggaccgcacc acgcgaggcg cgagataggg
      781 gggcacgggc gcgaccatct gcgctgcggc gccggcgact cagcgctgcc tcagtctgcg
      841 gtgggcagcg gaggagtcgt gtcgtgcctg agagcgcagt cggatccgcc accatgggtt
      901 ctcatcatca tcatcatcat ggtatggctt ccatgactgg tggacagcaa atgggtcggg
      961 atctgtacga cgatgacgat aaggatctcg ccaccatggt cgactcatca cgtcgtaagt
     1021 ggaataagac aggtcacgca gtcagagcta taggtcggct gagttcactc gagaacgtct
     1081 atatcaaggc cgacaagcag aagaacggca tcaaggcgaa cttcaagatc cgccacaaca
     1141 tcgaggacgg cggcgtgcag ctcgcctacc actaccagca gaacaccccc atcggcgacg
     1201 gccccgtgct gctgcccgac aaccactacc tgagcgtgca gtccaaactt tcgaaagacc
     1261 ccaacgagaa gcgcgatcac atggtcctgc tggagttcgt gaccgccgcc gggatcactc
     1321 tcggcatgga cgagctgtac aagggcggaa ccggagggag catggtgagc aagggcgagg
     1381 agctgttcac cggggtggtg cccatcctgg tcgagctgga cggcgacgta aacggccaca
     1441 agttcagcgt gtccggcgag ggtgagggcg atgccaccta cggcaagctg accctgaagt
     1501 tcatctgcac caccggcaag ctgcccgtgc cctggcccac cctcgtgacc accctgacct
     1561 acggcgtgca gtgcttcagc cgctaccccg accacatgaa gcagcacgac ttcttcaagt
     1621 ccgccatgcc cgaaggctac atccaggagc gcaccatctt cttcaaggac gacggcaact
     1681 acaagacccg cgccgaggtg aagttcgagg gcgacaccct ggtgaaccgc atcgagctga
     1741 agggcatcga cttcaaggag gacggcaaca tcctggggca caagctggag tacaacctgc
     1801 cggaccaact gactgaagag cagatcgcag aatttaaaga ggagttctcc ctatttgaca
     1861 aggacgggga tgggacaata acaaccaagg agctggggac ggtgatgcgg tctctggggc
     1921 agaaccccac agaagcagag ctgcaggaca tgatcaatga agtagatgcc gacggtgacg
     1981 gcacaatcga cttccctgag ttcctgacaa tgatggcaag aaaaatgaaa tacagggaca
     2041 cggaagaaga aattagagaa gcgttcggtg tgtttgataa ggatggcaat ggctacatca
     2101 gtgcagcaga gcttcgccac gtgatgacaa accttggaga gaagttaaca gatgaagagg
     2161 ttgatgaaat gatcagggaa gcagacatcg atggggatgg tcaggtaaac tacgaagagt
     2221 ttgtacaaat gatgacagcg aaggagctcg ggggcagcgg tgggtctgga gggactgggg
     2281 gtagcggtgg tagcggtggg acagggggaa gcggcggtag cggtgggaca ctggaaatcg
     2341 aggccgcttt cctggagcag gagaacaccg ccctggagac agaggtggct gagctggagc
     2401 aggaggtgca gcggctggag aacatcgtgt ctcagtacga gaccagatac ggaccactgg
     2461 gatccctgga gatccgggcc gcttttctga ggagacggaa caccgccctg aggacaaggg
     2521 tggctgagct gaggcagaga gtgcagcggc tgcgcaacat cgtgagccag tacgagacac
     2581 gctacggacc tctgtaagaa ttcgatatca agcttatcga taatcaacct ctggattaca
     2641 aaatttgtga aagattgact ggtattctta actatgttgc tccttttacg ctatgtggat
     2701 acgctgcttt aatgcctttg tatcatgcta ttgcttcccg tatggctttc attttctcct
     2761 ccttgtataa atcctggttg ctgtctcttt atgaggagtt gtggcccgtt gtcaggcaac
     2821 gtggcgtggt gtgcactgtg tttgctgacg caacccccac tggttggggc attgccacca
     2881 cctgtcagct cctttccggg actttcgctt tccccctccc tattgccacg gcggaactca
     2941 tcgccgcctg ccttgcccgc tgctggacag gggctcggct gttgggcact gacaattccg
     3001 tggtgttgtc ggggaaatca tcgtcctttc cttggctgct cgcctgtgtt gccacctgga
     3061 ttctgcgcgg gacgcccttc tgctacgtcc cttcggccct caatccagcg gaccttcctt
     3121 cccgcggcct gctgccggct ctgcggcctc ttccgcgtct tcgccttcgc cctcagacga
     3181 gtcggatctc cctttgggcc gcctccccgc atcgataccg tcgactagag ctcgctgatc
     3241 agcctcgact gtgccttcta gttgccagcc atctgttgtt tgcccctccc ccgtgccttc
     3301 cttgaccctg gaaggtgcca ctcccactgt cctttcctaa taaaatgagg aaattgcatc
     3361 gcattgtctg agtaggtgtc attctattct ggggggtggg gtggggcagg acagcaaggg
     3421 ggaggattgg gaagacaata gcaggcatgc tggggagaga tctgaggaac ccctagtgat
     3481 ggagttggcc actccctctc tgcgcgctcg ctcgctcact gaggccgggc gaccaaaggt
     3541 cgcccgacgc ccgggctttg cccgggcggc ctcagtgagc gagcgagcgc gcagccttaa
     3601 ttaacctaat tcactggccg tcgttttaca acgtcgtgac tgggaaaacc ctggcgttac
     3661 ccaacttaat cgccttgcag cacatccccc tttcgccagc ctggcgtaat agcgaagagg
     3721 cccgcaccga tcgcccttcc caacagttgc gcagcctgaa tggcgaatgg nnnnnnnnnn
     3781 nnnnnnnnnn nnnnnnnnnn nnnnnnnnnn nnnnnnnnnn nnnnnnnnnn nnnnnnnnnn
     3841 nnnnnnnnnn nnnnnnnnnn nnnnnnnnnn nnnnnnnnnn nnnnnnnnnn nnnncnnnnn
     3901 nnnnnnnnnn nnnnnnnnnn nnnnnnnnnn nnnnnnnnnn nnnnnnnnnn nnnnnnnnnn
     3961 nnnnnnnnnn nnnnnnnnnn nnnnnnannn nnnnnnnnnn nnnnnnnnnn nnnnnnnnnn
     4021 nnnnnnnnnn nnnnnncctt tgacgttgga gtccacgttc tttaatagtg gactcttgtt
     4081 ccaaactgga acaacactca accctatctc ggtctattct tttgatttat aagggatttt
     4141 gccgatttcg gcctattggt taaaaaatga gctgatttaa caaaaattta acgcgaattt
     4201 taacaaaata ttaacgctta caatttcctg atgcggtatt ttctccttac gcatctgtgc
     4261 ggtatttcac accgcatatg gtgcactctc agtacaatct gctctgatgc cgcatagtta
     4321 agccagcccc gacacccgcc aacacccgct gacgcgccct gacgggcttg tctgctcccg
     4381 gcatccgctt acagacaagc tgtgaccgtc tccgggagct gcatgtgtca gaggttttca
     4441 ccgtcatcac cgaaacgcgc gagacgaaag ggcctcgtga tacgcctatt tttataggtt
     4501 aatgtcatga taataatggt ttcttagacg tcaggtggca cttttcgggg aaatgtgcgc
     4561 ggaaccccta tttgtttatt tttctaaata cattcaaata tgtatccgct catgagacaa
     4621 taaccctgat aaatgcttca ataatattga aaaaggaaga gtatgagtat tcaacatttc
     4681 cgtgtcgccc ttattccctt ttttgcggca ttttgccttc ctgtttttgc tcacccagaa
     4741 acgctggtga aagtaaaaga tgctgaagat cagttgggtg cacgagtggg ttacatcgaa
     4801 ctggatctca acagcggtaa gatccttgag agttttcgcc ccgaagaacg ttttccaatg
     4861 atgagcactt ttaaagttct gctatgtggc gcggtattat cccgtattga cgccgggcaa
     4921 gagcaactcg gtcgccgcat acactattct cagaatgact tggttgagta ctcaccagtc
     4981 acagaaaagc atcttacgga tggcatgaca gtaagagaat tatgcagtgc tgccataacc
     5041 atgagtgata acactgcggc caacttactt ctgacaacga tcggaggacc gaaggagcta
     5101 accgcttttt tgcacaacat gggggatcat gtaactcgcc ttgatcgttg ggaaccggag
     5161 ctgaatgaag ccataccaaa cgacgagcgt gacaccacga tgcctgtagc aatggcaaca
     5221 acgttgcgca aactattaac tggcgaacta cttactctag cttcccggca acaattaata
     5281 gactggatgg aggcggataa agttgcagga ccacttctgc gctcggccct tccggctggc
     5341 tggtttattg ctgataaatc tggagccggt gagcgtgggt ctcgcggtat cattgcagca
     5401 ctggggccag atggtaagcc ctcccgtatc gtagttatct acacgacggg gagtcaggca
     5461 actatggatg aacgaaatag acagatcgct gagataggtg cctcactgat taagcattgg
     5521 taactgtcag accaagttta ctcatatata ctttagattg atttaaaact tcatttttaa
     5581 tttaaaagga tctaggtgaa gatccttttt gataatctca tgaccaaaat cccttaacgt
     5641 gagttttcgt tccactgagc gtcagacccc gtagaaaaga tcaaaggatc ttcttgagat
     5701 cctttttttc tgcgcgtaat ctgctgcttg caaacaaaaa aaccaccgct accagcggtg
     5761 gtttgtttgc cggatcaaga gctaccaact ctttttccga aggtaactgg cttcagcaga
     5821 gcgcagatac caaatactgt tcttctagtg tagccgtagt taggccacca cttcaagaac
     5881 tctgtagcac cgcctacata cctcgctctg ctaatcctgt taccagtggc tgctgccagt
     5941 ggcgataagt cgtgtcttac cgggttggac tcaagacgat agttaccgga taaggcgcag
     6001 cggtcgggct gaacgggggg ttcgtgcaca cagcccagct tggagcgaac gacctacacc
     6061 gaactgagat acctacagcg tgagctatga gaaagcgcca cgcttcccga agggagaaag
     6121 gcggacaggt atccggtaag cggcagggtc ggaacaggag agcgcacgag ggagcttcca
     6181 gggggaaacg cctggtatct ttatagtcct gtcgggtttc gccacctctg acttgagcgt
     6241 cgatttttgt gatgctcgtc aggggggcgg agcctatgga aaaacg
//
