>Addgene plasmid #158756 | pAAV-Syn-SomaGCaMP6f2 | addgene full sequence | sequence record 310660 | Addgene Partial NGS Result
CCTGCAGGCAGCTGCGCGCTCGCTCGCTCACTGAGGCCGCCCGGGCGTCGGGCGACCTTTGGTCGCCCGG
CCTCAGTGAGCGAGCGAGCGCGCAGAGAGGGAGTGGCCAACTCCATCACTAGGGGTTCCTGCGGCCGCAC
GCGTTCTAGAAATATTAAGGTACGGGAGGTACTTGGAGCGGCCGCAATAAAATATCTTTATTTTCATTAC
ATCTGTGTGTTGGTTTTTTGTGTGAATCGATAGTACTAACATACGCTCTCCATCAAAACAAAACGAAACA
AAACAAACTAGCAAAATAGGCTGTCCCCAGTGCAAGTGCAGGTGCCAGAACATTTCTCTATTCTAGACTC
GAGCTGCAGAGGGCCCTGCGTATGAGTGCAAGTGGGTTTTAGGACCAGGATGAGGCGGGGTGGGGGTGCC
TACCTGACGACCGACCCCGACCCACTGGACAAGCACCCAACCCCCATTCCCCAAATTGCGCATCCCCTAT
CAGAGAGGGGGAGGGGAAACAGGATGCGGCGAGGCGCGTGCGCACTGCCAGCTTCAGCACCGCGGACAGT
GCCTTCGCCCCCGCCTGGCGGCGCGCGCCACCGCCGCCTCAGCACTGAAGGCGCGCTGACGTCACTCGCC
GGTCCCCCGCAAACTCCCCTTCCCGGCCACCTTGGTCGCGTCCGCGCCGCCGCCGGCCCAGCCGGACCGC
ACCACGCGAGGCGCGAGATAGGGGGGCACGGGCGCGACCATCTGCGCTGCGGCGCCGGCGACTCAGCGCT
GCCTCAGTCTGCGGTGGGCAGCGGAGGAGTCGTGTCGTGCCTGAGAGCGCAGTCGGATCCGCCACCATGG
GTTCTCATCATCATCATCATCATGGTATGGCTTCCATGACTGGTGGACAGCAAATGGGTCGGGATCTGTA
CGACGATGACGATAAGGATCTCGCCACCATGGTCGACTCATCACGTCGTAAGTGGAATAAGACAGGTCAC
GCAGTCAGAGCTATAGGTCGGCTGAGTTCACTCGAGAACGTCTATATCAAGGCCGACAAGCAGAAGAACG
GCATCAAGGCGAACTTCAAGATCCGCCACAACATCGAGGACGGCGGCGTGCAGCTCGCCTACCACTACCA
GCAGAACACCCCCATCGGCGACGGCCCCGTGCTGCTGCCCGACAACCACTACCTGAGCGTGCAGTCCAAA
CTTTCGAAAGACCCCAACGAGAAGCGCGATCACATGGTCCTGCTGGAGTTCGTGACCGCCGCCGGGATCA
CTCTCGGCATGGACGAGCTGTACAAGGGCGGAACCGGAGGGAGCATGGTGAGCAAGGGCGAGGAGCTGTT
CACCGGGGTGGTGCCCATCCTGGTCGAGCTGGACGGCGACGTAAACGGCCACAAGTTCAGCGTGTCCGGC
GAGGGTGAGGGCGATGCCACCTACGGCAAGCTGACCCTGAAGTTCATCTGCACCACCGGCAAGCTGCCCG
TGCCCTGGCCCACCCTCGTGACCACCCTGACCTACGGCGTGCAGTGCTTCAGCCGCTACCCCGACCACAT
GAAGCAGCACGACTTCTTCAAGTCCGCCATGCCCGAAGGCTACATCCAGGAGCGCACCATCTTCTTCAAG
GACGACGGCAACTACAAGACCCGCGCCGAGGTGAAGTTCGAGGGCGACACCCTGGTGAACCGCATCGAGC
TGAAGGGCATCGACTTCAAGGAGGACGGCAACATCCTGGGGCACAAGCTGGAGTACAACCTGCCGGACCA
ACTGACTGAAGAGCAGATCGCAGAATTTAAAGAGGAGTTCTCCCTATTTGACAAGGACGGGGATGGGACA
ATAACAACCAAGGAGCTGGGGACGGTGATGCGGTCTCTGGGGCAGAACCCCACAGAAGCAGAGCTGCAGG
ACATGATCAATGAAGTAGATGCCGACGGTGACGGCACAATCGACTTCCCTGAGTTCCTGACAATGATGGC
AAGAAAAATGAAATACAGGGACACGGAAGAAGAAATTAGAGAAGCGTTCGGTGTGTTTGATAAGGATGGC
AATGGCTACATCAGTGCAGCAGAGCTTCGCCACGTGATGACAAACCTTGGAGAGAAGTTAACAGATGAAG
AGGTTGATGAAATGATCAGGGAAGCAGACATCGATGGGGATGGTCAGGTAAACTACGAAGAGTTTGTACA
AATGATGACAGCGAAGGAGCTCGGGGGCAGCGGTGGGTCTGGAGGGACTGGGGGTAGCGGTGGTAGCGGT
GGGACAGGGGGAAGCGGCGGTAGCGGTGGGACACTGGAAATCGAGGCCGCTTTCCTGGAGCAGGAGAACA
CCGCCCTGGAGACAGAGGTGGCTGAGCTGGAGCAGGAGGTGCAGCGGCTGGAGAACATCGTGTCTCAGTA
CGAGACCAGATACGGACCACTGGGATCCCTGGAGATCCGGGCCGCTTTTCTGAGGAGACGGAACACCGCC
CTGAGGACAAGGGTGGCTGAGCTGAGGCAGAGAGTGCAGCGGCTGCGCAACATCGTGAGCCAGTACGAGA
CACGCTACGGACCTCTGTAAGAATTCGATATCAAGCTTATCGATAATCAACCTCTGGATTACAAAATTTG
TGAAAGATTGACTGGTATTCTTAACTATGTTGCTCCTTTTACGCTATGTGGATACGCTGCTTTAATGCCT
TTGTATCATGCTATTGCTTCCCGTATGGCTTTCATTTTCTCCTCCTTGTATAAATCCTGGTTGCTGTCTC
TTTATGAGGAGTTGTGGCCCGTTGTCAGGCAACGTGGCGTGGTGTGCACTGTGTTTGCTGACGCAACCCC
CACTGGTTGGGGCATTGCCACCACCTGTCAGCTCCTTTCCGGGACTTTCGCTTTCCCCCTCCCTATTGCC
ACGGCGGAACTCATCGCCGCCTGCCTTGCCCGCTGCTGGACAGGGGCTCGGCTGTTGGGCACTGACAATT
CCGTGGTGTTGTCGGGGAAATCATCGTCCTTTCCTTGGCTGCTCGCCTGTGTTGCCACCTGGATTCTGCG
CGGGACGCCCTTCTGCTACGTCCCTTCGGCCCTCAATCCAGCGGACCTTCCTTCCCGCGGCCTGCTGCCG
GCTCTGCGGCCTCTTCCGCGTCTTCGCCTTCGCCCTCAGACGAGTCGGATCTCCCTTTGGGCCGCCTCCC
CGCATCGATACCGTCGACTAGAGCTCGCTGATCAGCCTCGACTGTGCCTTCTAGTTGCCAGCCATCTGTT
GTTTGCCCCTCCCCCGTGCCTTCCTTGACCCTGGAAGGTGCCACTCCCACTGTCCTTTCCTAATAAAATG
AGGAAATTGCATCGCATTGTCTGAGTAGGTGTCATTCTATTCTGGGGGGTGGGGTGGGGCAGGACAGCAA
GGGGGAGGATTGGGAAGACAATAGCAGGCATGCTGGGGAGAGATCTGAGGAACCCCTAGTGATGGAGTTG
GCCACTCCCTCTCTGCGCGCTCGCTCGCTCACTGAGGCCGGGCGACCAAAGGTCGCCCGACGCCCGGGCT
TTGCCCGGGCGGCCTCAGTGAGCGAGCGAGCGCGCAGAGAGGGAGCCCCCCCCTGCAGCCTGGCGTAATA
GCGAAGAGGCCCGCACCGATCGCCCTTCCCAACAGTTGCGCAGCCTGAATGGCGAATGG
[124 nt withheld, positions 3630-3753]
C
[91 nt withheld, positions 3755-3845]
A
[49 nt withheld, positions 3847-3895]
CCTTTGACGTTGGAGTCCACGTTCTTTAATAGTGGACTCTTGTTCCAAACTGGAACAACACTCAACCCTA
TCTCGGTCTATTCTTTTGATTTATAAGGGATTTTGCCGATTTCGGCCTATTGGTTAAAAAATGAGCTGAT
TTAACAAAAATTTAACGCGAATTTTAACAAAATATTAACGCTTACAATTTCCTGATGCGGTATTTTCTCC
TTACGCATCTGTGCGGTATTTCACACCGCATATGGTGCACTCTCAGTACAATCTGCTCTGATGCCGCATA
GTTAAGCCAGCCCCGACACCCGCCAACACCCGCTGACGCGCCCTGACGGGCTTGTCTGCTCCCGGCATCC
GCTTACAGACAAGCTGTGACCGTCTCCGGGAGCTGCATGTGTCAGAGGTTTTCACCGTCATCACCGAAAC
GCGCGAGACGAAAGGGCCTCGTGATACGCCTATTTTTATAGGTTAATGTCATGATAATAATGGTTTCTTA
GACGTCAGGTGGCACTTTTCGGGGAAATGTGCGCGGAACCCCTATTTGTTTATTTTTCTAAATACATTCA
AATATGTATCCGCTCATGAGACAATAACCCTGATAAATGCTTCAATAATATTGAAAAAGGAAGAGTATGA
GTATTCAACATTTCCGTGTCGCCCTTATTCCCTTTTTTGCGGCATTTTGCCTTCCTGTTTTTGCTCACCC
AGAAACGCTGGTGAAAGTAAAAGATGCTGAAGATCAGTTGGGTGCACGAGTGGGTTACATCGAACTGGAT
CTCAACAGCGGTAAGATCCTTGAGAGTTTTCGCCCCGAAGAACGTTTTCCAATGATGAGCACTTTTAAAG
TTCTGCTATGTGGCGCGGTATTATCCCGTATTGACGCCGGGCAAGAGCAACTCGGTCGCCGCATACACTA
TTCTCAGAATGACTTGGTTGAGTACTCACCAGTCACAGAAAAGCATCTTACGGATGGCATGACAGTAAGA
GAATTATGCAGTGCTGCCATAACCATGAGTGATAACACTGCGGCCAACTTACTTCTGACAACGATCGGAG
GACCGAAGGAGCTAACCGCTTTTTTGCACAACATGGGGGATCATGTAACTCGCCTTGATCGTTGGGAACC
GGAGCTGAATGAAGCCATACCAAACGACGAGCGTGACACCACGATGCCTGTAGCAATGGCAACAACGTTG
CGCAAACTATTAACTGGCGAACTACTTACTCTAGCTTCCCGGCAACAATTAATAGACTGGATGGAGGCGG
ATAAAGTTGCAGGACCACTTCTGCGCTCGGCCCTTCCGGCTGGCTGGTTTATTGCTGATAAATCTGGAGC
CGGTGAGCGTGGGTCTCGCGGTATCATTGCAGCACTGGGGCCAGATGGTAAGCCCTCCCGTATCGTAGTT
ATCTACACGACGGGGAGTCAGGCAACTATGGATGAACGAAATAGACAGATCGCTGAGATAGGTGCCTCAC
TGATTAAGCATTGGTAACTGTCAGACCAAGTTTACTCATATATACTTTAGATTGATTTAAAACTTCATTT
TTAATTTAAAAGGATCTAGGTGAAGATCCTTTTTGATAATCTCATGACCAAAATCCCTTAACGTGAGTTT
TCGTTCCACTGAGCGTCAGACCCCGTAGAAAAGATCAAAGGATCTTCTTGAGATCCTTTTTTTCTGCGCG
TAATCTGCTGCTTGCAAACAAAAAAACCACCGCTACCAGCGGTGGTTTGTTTGCCGGATCAAGAGCTACC
AACTCTTTTTCCGAAGGTAACTGGCTTCAGCAGAGCGCAGATACCAAATACTGTTCTTCTAGTGTAGCCG
TAGTTAGGCCACCACTTCAAGAACTCTGTAGCACCGCCTACATACCTCGCTCTGCTAATCCTGTTACCAG
TGGCTGCTGCCAGTGGCGATAAGTCGTGTCTTACCGGGTTGGACTCAAGACGATAGTTACCGGATAAGGC
GCAGCGGTCGGGCTGAACGGGGGGTTCGTGCACACAGCCCAGCTTGGAGCGAACGACCTACACCGAACTG
AGATACCTACAGCGTGAGCTATGAGAAAGCGCCACGCTTCCTGAAGGGAGAAAGGCGGACAGGTATCCGG
TAAGCGGCAGGGTCGGAACAGGAGAGCGCACGAGGGAGCTTCCAGGGGGAAACGCCTGGTATCTTTATAG
TCCTGTCGGGTTTCGCCACCTCTGACTTGAGCGTCGATTTTTGTGATGCTCGTCAGGGGGGCGGAGCCTA
TGGAAAAACGCCAGCAACGCGGCCTTTTTACGGTTCCTGGCCTTTTGCTGGCCTTTTGCTCACATGT
Features (pLannotate 1.2.2; 17 found; start..end, strand, type, name):
     12..39      +  repeat_region  AAV2 ITR (fragment): inverted terminal repeat of adeno-associated virus serotype 2 inverted
     68..95      +  repeat_region  AAV2 ITR (fragment): inverted terminal repeat of adeno-associated virus serotype 2 inverted
    186..234     +  polyA_signal   poly(A) signal: synthetic polyadenylation signal
    248..339     +  misc_feature   pause site: RNA polymerase II transcriptional pause signal from the human α2 globin gene
    375..822     +  promoter       hSyn promoter: human synapsin I promoter; confers neuron-specific expression (Kügler et al., 2003)
    837..2186    +  CDS            GCaMP6f: improved fluorescent protein-based calcium sensor (Chen et al., 2013)
   2541..2565    +  misc_feature   MCS (fragment): pBluescript multiple cloning site
   2565..3153    +  misc_feature   WPRE: woodchuck hepatitis virus posttranscriptional regulatory element
   3192..3399    +  polyA_signal   bGH poly(A) signal: bovine growth hormone polyadenylation signal
   3408..3537    +  repeat_region  AAV2 ITR (fragment): inverted terminal repeat of adeno-associated virus serotype 2 inverted
   3560..3626    +  CDS            lacZα (fragment): LacZα fragment of β-galactosidase; lacZ fragment
   3630..4058    +  rep_origin     f1 ori (sequence partly withheld): f1 bacteriophage origin of replication; arrow indicates direction of (+) strand synthesis
   4086..4185    -  misc_feature   bom (fragment): basis of mobility region from pBR322
   4287..4322    -  CDS            rop (fragment): Rop protein, which maintains plasmids at low copy number; rop
   4417..4521    +  promoter       AmpR promoter: bla
   4522..5382    +  CDS            AmpR: β-lactamase; bla; confers resistance to ampicillin, carbenicillin, and related antibiotics
   5553..6141    +  rep_origin     ori: high-copy-number ColE1/pMB1/pBR322/pUC origin of replication
