[The description below was written by a language model from this plasmid's Addgene catalogue record, the feature table of its GenBank file and pLannotate feature annotations shown in this document.]
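Description:
pAAV-Syn-SomaGCaMP6f2 is an adeno-associated virus transfer plasmid for neuron-specific expression of a cell body-targeted calcium indicator. It is built on a pAAV backbone and is about 6.3 kb in the full annotated record. In bacteria it is maintained through a high-copy ColE1/pUC-type origin and selected with ampicillin via the bla gene. An f1 phage origin is also present. The expression cassette lies between two AAV2 inverted terminal repeats, which are the cis elements needed for replication and packaging of the intervening DNA into recombinant AAV particles when helper functions are supplied in trans.

Just inside the upstream ITR, a synthetic polyadenylation signal and an RNA polymerase II pause site from the human α2-globin gene precede the promoter, presumably to limit read-through transcription from upstream sequences. The human synapsin I promoter then drives a Kozak-initiated open reading frame encoding GCaMP6f, a GFP/calmodulin-based fluorescent calcium sensor. According to the catalogue entry, GCaMP6f is followed by a linker and the EE-RR coiled-coil motif (GCaMP6f-27-EE-RR), which restricts the sensor to the soma. The feature tables annotate only the GCaMP6f portion, and the linker and coiled-coil presumably occupy the unannotated stretch between it and the WPRE. The WPRE enhances transcript stability and expression, and a bovine growth hormone polyadenylation signal terminates the message.

The second feature table comes from a slightly shorter partial sequencing result in which the upstream ITR appears only as fragments, but its layout otherwise matches. The construct is intended for calcium imaging in dense neuronal populations, where confining the signal to the soma reduces contamination from neurites. The record describes it as being as bright as conventional GCaMP6f.
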