Addgene plasmid #158756: pAAV-Syn-SomaGCaMP6f2
Purpose: Cell body-targeted GCaMP6f, under synapsin promoter: GCaMP6f followed by a linker, and the EE-RR coiled-coil motif (GCaMP6f-27-EE-RR). As bright as conventional GCaMP6f.
Depositing lab: Edward Boyden. Depositing organization: Massachusetts Institute of Technology. Publication: Precision Calcium Imaging of Dense Neural Populations via a Cell-Body-Targeted Calcium Indicator. Shemesh OA, Linghu C, Piatkevich KD, Goodwin D, Celiker OT, Gritton HJ, Romano MF, Gao R, Yu CJ, Tseng HA, Bensussen S, Narayan S, Yang CT, Freifeld L, Siciliano CA, Gupta I, Wang J, Pak N, Yoon YG, Ullmann JFP, Guner-Ataman B, Noamany H, Sheinkopf ZR, Park WM, Asano S, Keating AE, Trimmer JS, Reimer J, Tolias AS, Bear MF, Tye KM, Han X, Ahrens MB, Boyden ES. Neuron. 2020 Jun 26. pii: S0896-6273(20)30398-6. doi: 10.1016/j.neuron.2020.05.029. PubMed 32592656.
Backbone
  Vector backbone: pAAV
  Backbone size w/o insert (bp): 4585
  Vector type: Mammalian Expression, AAV
Growth in bacteria
  Bacterial resistance: Ampicillin, 100 μg/mL
  Growth temperature: 37°C
  Growth strain: NEB Stable
  Copy number: High Copy
Gene/Insert
  Gene/Insert name: SomaGCaMP6f2 (alt names: GCaMP6f; GCaMP6)
  Species: Synthetic
  Insert size (bp): 1701
  Promoter: synapsin promoter
  Cloning method: Gibson Cloning
  Sequencing primers: 5′ CGCGACCATCTGCGCTGC; 3′ GGCATTAAAGCAGCGTATCC
Terms and licenses: Academic/Nonprofit Terms; Industry Terms: Not Available to Industry
How to cite: pAAV-Syn-SomaGCaMP6f2 was a gift from Edward Boyden (Addgene plasmid # 158756 ; http://n2t.net/addgene:158756 ; RRID:Addgene_158756)
