>Addgene plasmid #158756 | pAAV-Syn-SomaGCaMP6f2 | depositor partial sequence | sequence record 306405 | Sequence of insert
ATGGGTTCTCATCATCATCATCATCATGGTATGGCTTCCATGACTGGTGGACAGCAAATGGGTCGGGATC
TGTACGACGATGACGATAAGGATCTCGCCACCATGGTCGACTCATCACGTCGTAAGTGGAATAAGACAGG
TCACGCAGTCAGAGCTATAGGTCGGCTGAGTTCACTCGAGAACGTCTATATCAAGGCCGACAAGCAGAAG
AACGGCATCAAGGCGAACTTCAAGATCCGCCACAACATCGAGGACGGCGGCGTGCAGCTCGCCTACCACT
ACCAGCAGAACACCCCCATCGGCGACGGCCCCGTGCTGCTGCCCGACAACCACTACCTGAGCGTGCAGTC
CAAACTTTCGAAAGACCCCAACGAGAAGCGCGATCACATGGTCCTGCTGGAGTTCGTGACCGCCGCCGGG
ATCACTCTCGGCATGGACGAGCTGTACAAGGGCGGAACCGGAGGGAGCATGGTGAGCAAGGGCGAGGAGC
TGTTCACCGGGGTGGTGCCCATCCTGGTCGAGCTGGACGGCGACGTAAACGGCCACAAGTTCAGCGTGTC
CGGCGAGGGTGAGGGCGATGCCACCTACGGCAAGCTGACCCTGAAGTTCATCTGCACCACCGGCAAGCTG
CCCGTGCCCTGGCCCACCCTCGTGACCACCCTGACCTACGGCGTGCAGTGCTTCAGCCGCTACCCCGACC
ACATGAAGCAGCACGACTTCTTCAAGTCCGCCATGCCCGAAGGCTACATCCAGGAGCGCACCATCTTCTT
CAAGGACGACGGCAACTACAAGACCCGCGCCGAGGTGAAGTTCGAGGGCGACACCCTGGTGAACCGCATC
GAGCTGAAGGGCATCGACTTCAAGGAGGACGGCAACATCCTGGGGCACAAGCTGGAGTACAACCTGCCGG
ACCAACTGACTGAAGAGCAGATCGCAGAATTTAAAGAGGAGTTCTCCCTATTTGACAAGGACGGGGATGG
GACAATAACAACCAAGGAGCTGGGGACGGTGATGCGGTCTCTGGGGCAGAACCCCACAGAAGCAGAGCTG
CAGGACATGATCAATGAAGTAGATGCCGACGGTGACGGCACAATCGACTTCCCTGAGTTCCTGACAATGA
TGGCAAGAAAAATGAAATACAGGGACACGGAAGAAGAAATTAGAGAAGCGTTCGGTGTGTTTGATAAGGA
TGGCAATGGCTACATCAGTGCAGCAGAGCTTCGCCACGTGATGACAAACCTTGGAGAGAAGTTAACAGAT
GAAGAGGTTGATGAAATGATCAGGGAAGCAGACATCGATGGGGATGGTCAGGTAAACTACGAAGAGTTTG
TACAAATGATGACAGCGAAGGAGCTCGGGGGCAGCGGTGGGTCTGGAGGGACTGGGGGTAGCGGTGGTAG
CGGTGGGACAGGGGGAAGCGGCGGTAGCGGTGGGACACTGGAAATCGAGGCCGCTTTCCTGGAGCAGGAG
AACACCGCCCTGGAGACAGAGGTGGCTGAGCTGGAGCAGGAGGTGCAGCGGCTGGAGAACATCGTGTCTC
AGTACGAGACCAGATACGGACCACTGGGATCCCTGGAGATCCGGGCCGCTTTTCTGAGGAGACGGAACAC
CGCCCTGAGGACAAGGGTGGCTGAGCTGAGGCAGAGAGTGCAGCGGCTGCGCAACATCGTGAGCCAGTAC
GAGACACGCTACGGACCTCTG
